Addgene plasmid #139605: peGFP-N1-SHB
Purpose: Expresses eGFP-SHB fusion protein in mammalian cells
Depositing lab: Michael Welsh. Publication: Temporal Dynamics of VEGFA-Induced VEGFR2/FAK Co-Localization Depend on SHB. Pietila I, Van Mourik D, Tamelander A, Kriz V, Claesson-Welsh L, Tengholm A, Welsh M. Cells. 2019 Dec 15;8(12). pii: cells8121645. doi: 10.3390/cells8121645. PubMed 31847469.
Backbone
  Vector backbone: pEGFP-N1
  Vector type: Mammalian Expression
Growth in bacteria
  Bacterial resistance: Kanamycin, 50 μg/mL
  Growth temperature: 37°C
  Growth strain: DH5alpha
  Copy number: Unknown
Gene/Insert
  Gene/Insert name: SHB
  Species: H. sapiens (human)
  Insert size (bp): 1666
  Entrez Gene: SHB (a.k.a. bA3J10.2)
  Promoter: CMV
  Cloning method: Unknown
  Sequencing primers: 5′ n/a
Terms and licenses: Academic/Nonprofit Terms; Industry Terms: Not Available to Industry
How to cite: peGFP-N1-SHB was a gift from Michael Welsh (Addgene plasmid # 139605 ; http://n2t.net/addgene:139605 ; RRID:Addgene_139605)
