[The description below was written by a language model from this plasmid's Addgene catalogue record and pLannotate feature annotations shown in this document.]
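Description:
peGFP-N1-SHB is a mammalian expression plasmid that produces a fusion of enhanced green fluorescent protein with the human adapter protein SHB. The catalogue lists pEGFP-N1 as the backbone. In the sequenced record (about 6.3 kb), however, the EGFP coding sequence lies immediately downstream of the promoter and is followed directly by the SHB coding sequence. EGFP therefore sits at the N-terminus of SHB, which matches the stated "eGFP-SHB" purpose but is the reverse of the usual N1-series layout, where the insert precedes EGFP. Transcription is driven by the human cytomegalovirus immediate early enhancer and promoter and is terminated by the SV40 polyadenylation signal. The short large T antigen fragment annotated just upstream of that signal is simply part of the SV40-derived terminator region. The annotated SHB reading frame spans roughly 1.5 kb, somewhat less than the 1,666 bp given for the insert, so some flanking sequence probably accompanies it.

The plasmid replicates in E. coli from a high-copy ColE1/pUC-type origin and also carries an f1 phage origin. Selection relies on a single Tn5 NeoR/KanR gene placed behind tandem bacterial (bla) and SV40 early promoters and followed by the HSV TK polyadenylation signal. This gene confers kanamycin resistance in bacteria and G418 resistance in transfected mammalian cells. The small ble and bGH poly(A) fragments are residual backbone matches with no evident function.

SHB links activated receptors such as VEGFR2, FGFR1 and PDGFR to downstream signalling. The associated publication examines VEGFA-induced VEGFR2/FAK co-localisation, so the construct is suited to fluorescence imaging of SHB localisation and dynamics in mammalian cells.
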