Features (pLannotate 1.2.2; 14 found; start..end, strand, type, name):
     61..364     +  enhancer       CMV enhancer: human cytomegalovirus immediate early enhancer
    365..568     +  promoter       CMV promoter: human cytomegalovirus (CMV) immediate early promoter
    613..1329    +  CDS            EGFP: EGFP is a basic (constitutively fluorescent) green fluorescent protein published in 1996, derived from Aequorea victoria. It is reported to be a rapidly-maturing weak dimer with moderate acid sensitivity.
   1333..2859    +  CDS            SHB: SHB_HUMAN - Experimental evidence at protein level: Swiss-Prot protein existence level 1. Adapter protein which regulates several signal transduction cascades by linking activated receptors to downstream signaling components. May play a role in angiogenesis by regulating FGFR1, VEGFR2 and PDGFR signaling. May also play a role in T-cell antigen receptor/TCR signaling, interleukin-2 signaling, apoptosis and neuronal cells differentiation by mediating basic-FGF and NGF-induced signaling cascades. May also regulate IRS1 and IRS2 signaling in insulin- producing cells. From Homo sapiens (Human).
   3010..3094    +  CDS            large T antigen (fragment): large T antigen from SV40 (simian virus 40)
   3117..3238    +  polyA_signal   SV40 poly(A) signal: SV40 polyadenylation signal
   3272..3700    -  rep_origin     f1 ori (sequence partly withheld): f1 bacteriophage origin of replication; arrow indicates direction of (+) strand synthesis
   3727..3831    +  promoter       AmpR promoter: bla
   3833..4190    +  promoter       SV40 promoter: SV40 enhancer and early promoter
   4225..5019    +  CDS            NeoR/KanR: aminoglycoside phosphotransferase from Tn5; aph(3')-II (or nptII); confers resistance to neomycin, kanamycin, and G418 (Geneticin®)
   5040..5192    +  CDS            ble (fragment): BLE_KLEPN - Experimental evidence at protein level: Swiss-Prot protein existence level 1. Binding protein with a strong affinity to the bleomycin family of antibiotics. Binds to CL990; an antimitotic-antibiotic compound. From Klebsiella pneumoniae.
   5251..5298    +  polyA_signal   HSV TK poly(A) signal: herpes simplex virus thymidine kinase polyadenylation signal (Cole and Stacy, 1985)
   5389..5405    -  polyA_signal   bGH poly(A) signal (fragment): bovine growth hormone polyadenylation signal
   5627..6215    +  rep_origin     ori: high-copy-number ColE1/pMB1/pBR322/pUC origin of replication
>Addgene plasmid #139605 | peGFP-N1-SHB | addgene full sequence | sequence record 291877 | Addgene NGS Result
TAGTTATTAATAGTAATCAATTACGGGGTCATTAGTTCATAGCCCATATATGGAGTTCCGCGTTACATAA
CTTACGGTAAATGGCCCGCCTGGCTGACCGCCCAACGACCCCCGCCCATTGACGTCAATAATGACGTATG
TTCCCATAGTAACGCCAATAGGGACTTTCCATTGACGTCAATGGGTGGAGTATTTACGGTAAACTGCCCA
CTTGGCAGTACATCAAGTGTATCATATGCCAAGTACGCCCCCTATTGACGTCAATGACGGTAAATGGCCC
GCCTGGCATTATGCCCAGTACATGACCTTATGGGACTTTCCTACTTGGCAGTACATCTACGTATTAGTCA
TCGCTATTACCATGGTGATGCGGTTTTGGCAGTACATCAATGGGCGTGGATAGCGGTTTGACTCACGGGG
ATTTCCAAGTCTCCACCCCATTGACGTCAATGGGAGTTTGTTTTGGCACCAAAATCAACGGGACTTTCCA
AAATGTCGTAACAACTCCGCCCCATTGACGCAAATGGGCGGTAGGCGTGTACGGTGGGAGGTCTATATAA
GCAGAGCTGGTTTAGTGAACCGTCAGATCCGCTAGCGCTACCGGTCGCCACCATGGTGAGCAAGGGCGAG
GAGCTGTTCACCGGGGTGGTGCCCATCCTGGTCGAGCTGGACGGCGACGTAAACGGCCACAAGTTCAGCG
TGTCCGGCGAGGGCGAGGGCGATGCCACCTACGGCAAGCTGACCCTGAAGTTCATCTGCACCACCGGCAA
GCTGCCCGTGCCCTGGCCCACCCTCGTGACCACCCTGACCTACGGCGTGCAGTGCTTCAGCCGCTACCCC
GACCACATGAAGCAGCACGACTTCTTCAAGTCCGCCATGCCCGAAGGCTACGTCCAGGAGCGCACCATCT
TCTTCAAGGACGACGGCAACTACAAGACCCGCGCCGAGGTGAAGTTCGAGGGCGACACCCTGGTGAACCG
CATCGAGCTGAAGGGCATCGACTTCAAGGAGGACGGCAACATCCTGGGGCACAAGCTGGAGTACAACTAC
AACAGCCACAACGTCTATATCATGGCCGACAAGCAGAAGAACGGCATCAAGGTGAACTTCAAGATCCGCC
ACAACATCGAGGACGGCAGCGTGCAGCTCGCCGACCACTACCAGCAGAACACCCCCATCGGCGACGGCCC
CGTGCTGCTGCCCGACAACCACTACCTGAGCACCCAGTCCGCCCTGAGCAAAGACCCCAACGAGAAGCGC
GATCACATGGTCCTGCTGGAGTTCGTGACCGCCGCCGGGATCACTCTCGGCATGGACGAGCTGTACAAGT
CCATGGCCAAGTGGCTAAACAAGTACTTCAGCTTGGGCAACAGCAAGACCAAGAGCCCCCCGCAGCCGCC
GCGGCCAGACTACCGCGAGCAGCGGCGCCGAGGCGAGCGGCCTTCGCAGCCCCCCCAGGCCGTGCCGCAG
GCCTCCTCCGCCGCCTCGGCGTCCTGCGGTCCGGCCACCGCCTCCTGCTTCTCAGCCTCTTCGGGCTCGC
TGCCCGACGACAGCGGCAGCACCAGCGACCTCATCCGCGCCTACCGCGCGCAGAAGGAGCGAGACTTCGA
GGACCCCTACAACGGGCCTGGCTCGTCGCTGCGCAAACTGCGCGCCATGTGCCGCCTGGACTACTGCGGC
GGCAGCGGGGAGCCAGGCGGGGTCCAGCGCGCCTTCTCGGCCTCGTCCGCGTCGGGCGCCGCGGGCTGTT
GCTGCGCCTCCTCGGGCGCGGGGGCCGCCGCGTCCTCGTCCTCGTCCTCCGGCTCTCCGCATCTCTACCG
CAGCAGCAGCGAGCGGCGGCCCGCCACGCCGGCCGAGGTGCGCTACATCTCCCCCAAGCACCGCCTCATC
AAAGTGGAGAGCGCCGCGGGCGGTGGGGCCGGGGACCCCCTGGGGGGCGCCTGCGCGGGCGGCCGCACCT
GGAGCCCGACGGCCTGCGGAGGCAAGAAACTGCTCAACAAGTGCGCCGCCTCAGCCGCGGAGGAGAGCGG
GGCCGGCAAGAAGGACAAGGTGACCATAGCCGATGACTACTCAGATCCCTTTGATGCCAAGAATGATCTC
AAGAGCAAAGCAGGAAAGGGGGAGAGTGCTGGCTACATGGAGCCCTATGAGGCACAGAGGATCATGACAG
AATTTCAGAGGCAGGAAAGTGTCCGGTCCCAGCATAAAGGTATCCAGTTATATGACACCCCTTACGAACC
TGAAGGCCAAAGTGTTGACTCAGACTCGGAGAGCACAGTCAGCCCCCGACTGCGGGAGAGCAAGCTGCCC
CAGGATGACGACAGGCCCGCCGATGAGTACGACCAGCCTTGGGAGTGGAACCGGGTCACCATCCCAGCCC
TGGCAGCACAGTTTAATGGCAACGAGAAGCGGCAGTCATCCCCCTCACCTTCGCGGGACCGGCGGCGCCA
GCTTCGTGCCCCTGGAGGGGGCTTTAAGCCTATCAAACATGGGAGCCCTGAGTTCTGCGGGATCCTAGGA
GAAAGGGTGGATCCTGCCGTCCCCCTGGAGAAGCAAATATGGTATCACGGAGCCATCAGCAGAGGAGACG
CCGAGAACCTGCTGCGACTCTGCAAGGAGTGTAGCTACCTTGTCCGGAACAGCCAGACCAGCAAGCATGA
CTACTCCCTCTCCCTGAGGAGCAACCAGGGTTTTATGCACATGAAACTGGCCAAAACCAAAGAGAAATAC
GTTCTGGGTCAGAACAGCCCTCCGTTCGACAGTGTCCCGGAAGTCATCCACTACTACACCACCAGAAAGC
TACCCATCAAAGGGGCTGAGCACTTGTCCCTCCTCTATCCCGTGGCTGTGAGGACCCTGTGAGCGGACCA
GACCTGCCCTGCTCTGTGACAGAGCCTGAGACTTGGAGGTGCCAGAGGCCCCCCACCAACCAGCCCAGCC
ACTGTTGCTGGCTGTGTCGTTTGTGTTGTGTGTATGGTACTAGCACACCACTGCATGTCTCTAGATAACT
GATCATAATCAGCCATACCACATTTGTAGAGGTTTTACTTGCTTTAAAAAACCTCCCACACCTCCCCCTG
AACCTGAAACATAAAATGAATGCAATTGTTGTTGTTAACTTGTTTATTGCAGCTTATAATGGTTACAAAT
AAAGCAATAGCATCACAAATTTCACAAATAAAGCATTTTTTTCACTGCATTCTAGTTGTGGTTTGTCCAA
ACTCATCAATGTATCTTAACGCGTAAATTGTAAGCGTTAATATTTTGTTAAAATTCGCGTTAAATTTTTG
TTAAATCAGCTCATTTTTTAACCAATAGGCCGAAATCGGCAAAATCCCTTATAAATCAAAAGAATAGACC
GAGATAGGGT
[37 nt withheld, positions 3371-3407]
AAAGAACGTGGACTCCAACGTCAAAGG
[49 nt withheld, positions 3435-3483]
T
[91 nt withheld, positions 3485-3575]
G
[124 nt withheld, positions 3577-3700]
CAGGTGGCACTTTTCGGGGAAATGTGCGCGGAACCCCTATTTGTTTATTTTTCTAAATACATTCAAATAT
GTATCCGCTCATGAGACAATAACCCTGATAAATGCTTCAATAATATTGAAAAAGGAAGAGTCCTGAGGCG
GAAAGAACCAGCTGTGGAATGTGTGTCAGTTAGGGTGTGGAAAGTCCCCAGGCTCCCCAGCAGGCAGAAG
TATGCAAAGCATGCATCTCAATTAGTCAGCAACCAGGTGTGGAAAGTCCCCAGGCTCCCCAGCAGGCAGA
AGTATGCAAAGCATGCATCTCAATTAGTCAGCAACCATAGTCCCGCCCCTAACTCCGCCCATCCCGCCCC
TAACTCCGCCCAGTTCCGCCCATTCTCCGCCCCATGGCTGACTAATTTTTTTTATTTATGCAGAGGCCGA
GGCCGCCTCGGCCTCTGAGCTATTCCAGAAGTAGTGAGGAGGCTTTTTTGGAGGCCTAGGCTTTTGCAAA
GATCGATCAAGAGACAGGATGAGGATCGTTTCGCATGATTGAACAAGATGGATTGCACGCAGGTTCTCCG
GCCGCTTGGGTGGAGAGGCTATTCGGCTATGACTGGGCACAACAGACAATCGGCTGCTCTGATGCCGCCG
TGTTCCGGCTGTCAGCGCAGGGGCGCCCGGTTCTTTTTGTCAAGACCGACCTGTCCGGTGCCCTGAATGA
ACTGCAAGACGAGGCAGCGCGGCTATCGTGGCTGGCCACGACGGGCGTTCCTTGCGCAGCTGTGCTCGAC
GTTGTCACTGAAGCGGGAAGGGACTGGCTGCTATTGGGCGAAGTGCCGGGGCAGGATCTCCTGTCATCTC
ACCTTGCTCCTGCCGAGAAAGTATCCATCATGGCTGATGCAATGCGGCGGCTGCATACGCTTGATCCGGC
TACCTGCCCATTCGACCACCAAGCGAAACATCGCATCGAGCGAGCACGTACTCGGATGGAAGCCGGTCTT
GTCGATCAGGATGATCTGGACGAAGAGCATCAGGGGCTCGCGCCAGCCGAACTGTTCGCCAGGCTCAAGG
CGAGCATGCCCGACGGCGAGGATCTCGTCGTGACCCATGGCGATGCCTGCTTGCCGAATATCATGGTGGA
AAATGGCCGCTTTTCTGGATTCATCGACTGTGGCCGGCTGGGTGTGGCGGACCGCTATCAGGACATAGCG
TTGGCTACCCGTGATATTGCTGAAGAGCTTGGCGGCGAATGGGCTGACCGCTTCCTCGTGCTTTACGGTA
TCGCCGCTCCCGATTCGCAGCGCATCGCCTTCTATCGCCTTCTTGACGAGTTCTTCTGAGCGGGACTCTG
GGGTTCGAAATGACCGACCAAGCGACGCCCAACCTGCCATCACGAGATTTCGATTCCACCGCCGCCTTCT
ATGAAAGGTTGGGCTTCGGAATCGTTTTCCGGGACGCCGGCTGGATGATCCTCCAGCGCGGGGATCTCAT
GCTGGAGTTCTTCGCCCACCCTAGGGGGAGGCTAACTGAAACACGGAAGGAGACAATACCGGAAGGAACC
CGCGCTATGACGGCAATAAAAAGACAGAATAAAACGCACGGTGTTGGGTCGTTTGTTCATAAACGCGGGG
TTCGGTCCCAGGGCTGGCACTCTGTCGATACCCCACCGAGACCCCATTGGGGCCAATACGCCCGCGTTTC
TTCCTTTTCCCCACCCCACCCCCCAAGTTCGGGTGAAGGCCCAGGGCTCGCAGCCAACGTCGGGGCGGCA
GGCCCTGCCATAGCCTCAGGTTACTCATATATACTTTAGATTGATTTAAAACTTCATTTTTAATTTAAAA
GGATCTAGGTGAAGATCCTTTTTGATAATCTCATGACCAAAATCCCTTAACGTGAGTTTTCGTTCCACTG
AGCGTCAGACCCCGTAGAAAAGATCAAAGGATCTTCTTGAGATCCTTTTTTTCTGCGCGTAATCTGCTGC
TTGCAAACAAAAAAACCACCGCTACCAGCGGTGGTTTGTTTGCCGGATCAAGAGCTACCAACTCTTTTTC
CGAAGGTAACTGGCTTCAGCAGAGCGCAGATACCAAATACTGTTCTTCTAGTGTAGCCGTAGTTAGGCCA
CCACTTCAAGAACTCTGTAGCACCGCCTACATACCTCGCTCTGCTAATCCTGTTACCAGTGGCTGCTGCC
AGTGGCGATAAGTCGTGTCTTACCGGGTTGGACTCAAGACGATAGTTACCGGATAAGGCGCAGCGGTCGG
GCTGAACGGGGGGTTCGTGCACACAGCCCAGCTTGGAGCGAACGACCTACACCGAACTGAGATACCTACA
GCGTGAGCTATGAGAAAGCGCCACGCTTCCCGAAGGGAGAAAGGCGGACAGGTATCCGGTAAGCGGCAGG
GTCGGAACAGGAGAGCGCACGAGGGAGCTTCCAGGGGGAAACGCCTGGTATCTTTATAGTCCTGTCGGGT
TTCGCCACCTCTGACTTGAGCGTCGATTTTTGTGATGCTCGTCAGGGGGGCGGAGCCTATGGAAAAACGC
CAGCAACGCGGCCTTTTTACGGTTCCTGGCCTTTTGCTGGCCTTTTGCTCACATGTTCTTTCCTGCGTTA
TCCCCTGATTCTGTGGATAACCGTATTACCGCCATGCAT
